Addgene plasmid #84432: TOPO-BC38
Purpose: Encodes illumina barcodes for allele frequency sequencing (FREQ-Seq-Squared)
Depositing lab: J.J. Emerson. Depositing organization: University of California, Irvine. Publication: FREQ-Seq2: a method for precise high-throughput combinatorial quantification of allele frequencies. Zhao R, Lukacsovich T, Gaut R, Emerson JJ. G3 (Bethesda). 2023 Sep 30;13(10):jkad162. doi: 10.1093/g3journal/jkad162. PubMed 37494033.
Backbone
  Vector backbone: pCRII-TOPO
  Backbone manufacturer: Thermo Fisher Scientific
  Vector type: Barcoding plasmids
Growth in bacteria
  Bacterial resistance: Ampicillin, 100 μg/mL
  Growth temperature: 37°C
  Growth strain: DH5alpha
  Copy number: High Copy
Gene/Insert
  Gene/Insert name: BC38
  Species: Synthetic
  Insert size (bp): 86
  Promoter: SP6/T7
  Cloning method: TOPO Cloning
  Sequencing primers: 5′ T7; 3′ SP6
Terms and licenses: Academic/Nonprofit Terms; Industry Terms: Not Available to Industry
Depositor comments: This plasmid is part of the FREQ-Seq-Squared kit. See Addgene's kit collection page for more details: https://www.addgene.org/kits/
How to cite: TOPO-BC38 was a gift from J.J. Emerson (Addgene plasmid # 84432 ; http://n2t.net/addgene:84432 ; RRID:Addgene_84432)
