[The description below was written by a language model from this plasmid's Addgene catalogue record and pLannotate feature annotations shown in this document.]
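Description:
TOPO-BC38 is a small bacterial cloning plasmid (about 4.1 kb in the assembled sequence) built on the commercial pCRII-TOPO backbone and classed in the record as a barcoding plasmid. It is maintained in E. coli at high copy through a ColE1/pUC-type origin and is selected with ampicillin via the β-lactamase gene. The feature table also shows an intact neo (kanamycin/neomycin phosphotransferase) coding sequence, preceded by a remnant of Tn5 transposase sequence, so the backbone carries a second resistance marker even though only ampicillin is listed for selection. An f1 origin is present, which in principle permits single-stranded DNA production with helper phage.

The payload is an 86 bp synthetic insert named BC38, introduced by TOPO cloning into the multiple cloning region that interrupts the lacZα reading frame. This region sits downstream of the lac promoter, CAP binding site and lac operator, and is flanked by opposing SP6 and T7 bacteriophage promoters. Here these promoters mainly serve as convenient priming sites for sequence verification rather than for expression, since the insert is not a gene. The annotation software did not label the insert itself, but the unannotated interval between the SP6 and T7 promoters is where it would lie.

According to the record, the insert encodes Illumina barcode sequence for FREQ-Seq-Squared, a method for high-throughput combinatorial quantification of allele frequencies by sequencing. The plasmid is one member of a kit of such barcode plasmids, each presumably serving as a stable, renewable source of one barcode, although the record does not describe exactly how the barcode is transferred to samples.
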