Features (pLannotate 1.2.2; 13 found; start..end, strand, type, name):
      2..94      +  CDS            lacI (fragment): lac repressor; lacI; The lac repressor binds to the lac operator to inhibit transcription in E. coli. This inhibition can be relieved by adding lactose or isopropyl-β-D-thiogalactopyranoside (IPTG).
    107..128     +  protein_bind   CAP binding site: CAP binding activates transcription in the presence of cAMP. E. coli catabolite activator protein
    143..173     +  promoter       lac promoter: promoter for the E. coli lac operon
    181..197     +  protein_bind   lac operator: The lac repressor binds to the lac operator to inhibit transcription in E. coli. This inhibition can be relieved by adding lactose or isopropyl-β-D-thiogalactopyranoside (IPTG). lac repressor encoded by lacI
    239..257     +  promoter       SP6 promoter: promoter for bacteriophage SP6 RNA polymerase
    493..511     -  promoter       T7 promoter: promoter for bacteriophage T7 RNA polymerase
    514..671     +  CDS            lacZα (fragment): LacZα fragment of β-galactosidase; lacZ fragment
    675..1103    +  rep_origin     f1 ori (sequence partly withheld): f1 bacteriophage origin of replication; arrow indicates direction of (+) strand synthesis
   1116..1415    +  CDS            tnpA (fragment): TN5P_ECOLX - Also known as tnp. Experimental evidence at protein level: Swiss-Prot protein existence level 1. Mediates transposition of transposon Tn5 by a 'cut and paste' mechanism. First, the monomeric transposase binds the 19 bp inverted DNA repeats flanking the transposon. Then, dimerization of the DNA- bound transposase creates a synaptic DNA complex. After nicking of the first DNA strand, excision of the transposon proceeds through a series of intermediates. The transposase then mediates the insertion of the transposon at a new site by strand transfer. The activity of the wild- type tran
   1447..2238    +  CDS            neo: KKA2_KLEPN - Also known as kan, nptII. Experimental evidence at protein level: Swiss-Prot protein existence level 1. Resistance to kanamycin, neomycin, paromomycin, ribostamycin, butirosin and gentamicin B. From Klebsiella pneumoniae.
   2242..2258    +  promoter       AmpR promoter (fragment): bla
   2259..3119    +  CDS            AmpR: β-lactamase; bla; confers resistance to ampicillin, carbenicillin, and related antibiotics
   3290..3878    +  rep_origin     ori: high-copy-number ColE1/pMB1/pBR322/pUC origin of replication
>Addgene plasmid #84432 | TOPO-BC38 | addgene full sequence | sequence record 163391 | Addgene assembled sequence
AGCGCCCAATACGCAAACCGCCTCTCCCCGCGCGTTGGCCGATTCATTAATGCAGCTGGCACGACAGGTT
TCCCGACTGGAAAGCGGGCAGTGAGCGCAACGCAATTAATGTGAGTTAGCTCACTCATTAGGCACCCCAG
GCTTTACACTTTATGCTTCCGGCTCGTATGTTGTGTGGAATTGTGAGCGGATAACAATTTCACACAGGAA
ACAGCTATGACCATGATTACGCCAAGCTATTTAGGTGACACTATAGAATACTCAAGCTATGCATCAAGCT
TGGTACCGAGCTCGGATCCACTAGTAACGGCCGCCAGTGTGCTGGAATTCGCCCTTGTAAGCAGTGGGTT
CTCTAGTACAATAGATCGGAAGAGCGGTTCAGCAGGAATGCCGAGACCGATCTCGTATGCCGTCTTCTGC
TTAAGGGCGAATTCTGCAGATATCCATCACACTGGCGGCCGCTCGAGCATGCATCTAGAGGGCCCAATTC
GCCCTATAGTGAGTCGTATTACAATTCACTGGCCGTCGTTTTACAACGTCGTGACTGGGAAAACCCTGGC
GTTACCCAACTTAATCGCCTTGCAGCACATCCCCCTTTCGCCAGCTGGCGTAATAGCGAAGAGGCCCGCA
CCGATCGCCCTTCCCAACAGTTGCGCAGCCTGAATGGCGAATGG
[124 nt withheld, positions 675-798]
C
[91 nt withheld, positions 800-890]
A
[49 nt withheld, positions 892-940]
CCTTTGACGTTGGAGTCCACGTTCTTT
[37 nt withheld, positions 968-1004]
ACCCTATCTCGGTCTATTCTTTTGATTTATAAGGGATTTTGCCGATTTCGGCCTATTGGTTAAAAAATGA
GCTGATTTAACAAAAATTTAACGCGAATTTTAACAAAATTCAGGGCGCAAGGGCTGCTAAAGGAAGCGGA
ACACGTAGAAAGCCAGTCCGCAGAAACGGTGCTGACCCCGGATGAATGTCAGCTACTGGGCTATCTGGAC
AAGGGAAAACGCAAGCGCAAAGAGAAAGCAGGTAGCTTGCAGTGGGCTTACATGGCGATAGCTAGACTGG
GCGGTTTTATGGACAGCAAGCGAACCGGAATTGCCAGCTGGGGCGCCCTCTGGTAAGGTTGGGAAGCCCT
GCAAAGTAAACTGGATGGCTTTCTTGCCGCCAAGGATCTGATGGCGCAGGGGATCAAGATCTGATCAAGA
GACAGGATGAGGATCGTTTCGCATGATTGAACAAGATGGATTGCACGCAGGTTCTCCGGCCGCTTGGGTG
GAGAGGCTATTCGGCTATGACTGGGCACAACAGACAATCGGCTGCTCTGATGCCGCCGTGTTCCGGCTGT
CAGCGCAGGGGCGCCCGGTTCTTTTTGTCAAGACCGACCTGTCCGGTGCCCTGAATGAACTGCAGGACGA
GGCAGCGCGGCTATCGTGGCTGGCCACGACGGGCGTTCCTTGCGCAGCTGTGCTCGACGTTGTCACTGAA
GCGGGAAGGGACTGGCTGCTATTGGGCGAAGTGCCGGGGCAGGATCTCCTGTCATCCCACCTTGCTCCTG
CCGAGAAAGTATCCATCATGGCTGATGCAATGCGGCGGCTGCATACGCTTGATCCGGCTACCTGCCCATT
CGACCACCAAGCGAAACATCGCATCGAGCGAGCACGTACTCGGATGGAAGCCGGTCTTGTCGATCAGGAT
GATCTGGACGAAGAGCATCAGGGGCTCGCGCCAGCCGAACTGTTCGCCAGGCTCAAGGCGCGCATGCCCG
ACGGCGAGGATCTCGTCGTGACCCATGGCGATGCCTGCTTGCCGAATATCATGGTGGAAAATGGCCGCTT
TTCTGGATTCATCGACTGTGGCCGGCTGGGTGTGGCGGACCGCTATCAGGACATAGCGTTGGCTACCCGT
GATATTGCTGAAGAGCTTGGCGGCGAATGGGCTGACCGCTTCCTCGTGCTTTACGGTATCGCCGCTCCCG
ATTCGCAGCGCATCGCCTTCTATCGCCTTCTTGACGAGTTCTTCTGAATTGAAAAAGGAAGAGTATGAGT
ATTCAACATTTCCGTGTCGCCCTTATTCCCTTTTTTGCGGCATTTTGCCTTCCTGTTTTTGCTCACCCAG
AAACGCTGGTGAAAGTAAAAGATGCTGAAGATCAGTTGGGTGCACGAGTGGGTTACATCGAACTGGATCT
CAACAGCGGTAAGATCCTTGAGAGTTTTCGCCCCGAAGAACGTTTTCCAATGATGAGCACTTTTAAAGTT
CTGCTATGTGGCGCGGTATTATCCCGTATTGACGCCGGGCAAGAGCAACTCGGTCGCCGCATACACTATT
CTCAGAATGACTTGGTTGAGTACTCACCAGTCACAGAAAAGCATCTTACGGATGGCATGACAGTAAGAGA
ATTATGCAGTGCTGCCATAACCATGAGTGATAACACTGCGGCCAACTTACTTCTGACAACGATCGGAGGA
CCGAAGGAGCTAACCGCTTTTTTGCACAACATGGGGGATCATGTAACTCGCCTTGATCGTTGGGAACCGG
AGCTGAATGAAGCCATACCAAACGACGAGCGTGACACCACGATGCCTGTAGCAATGGCAACAACGTTGCG
CAAACTATTAACTGGCGAACTACTTACTCTAGCTTCCCGGCAACAATTAATAGACTGGATGGAGGCGGAT
AAAGTTGCAGGACCACTTCTGCGCTCGGCCCTTCCGGCTGGCTGGTTTATTGCTGATAAATCTGGAGCCG
GTGAGCGTGGGTCTCGCGGTATCATTGCAGCACTGGGGCCAGATGGTAAGCCCTCCCGTATCGTAGTTAT
CTACACGACGGGGAGTCAGGCAACTATGGATGAACGAAATAGACAGATCGCTGAGATAGGTGCCTCACTG
ATTAAGCATTGGTAACTGTCAGACCAAGTTTACTCATATATACTTTAGATTGATTTAAAACTTCATTTTT
AATTTAAAAGGATCTAGGTGAAGATCCTTTTTGATAATCTCATGACCAAAATCCCTTAACGTGAGTTTTC
GTTCCACTGAGCGTCAGACCCCGTAGAAAAGATCAAAGGATCTTCTTGAGATCCTTTTTTTCTGCGCGTA
ATCTGCTGCTTGCAAACAAAAAAACCACCGCTACCAGCGGTGGTTTGTTTGCCGGATCAAGAGCTACCAA
CTCTTTTTCCGAAGGTAACTGGCTTCAGCAGAGCGCAGATACCAAATACTGTTCTTCTAGTGTAGCCGTA
GTTAGGCCACCACTTCAAGAACTCTGTAGCACCGCCTACATACCTCGCTCTGCTAATCCTGTTACCAGTG
GCTGCTGCCAGTGGCGATAAGTCGTGTCTTACCGGGTTGGACTCAAGACGATAGTTACCGGATAAGGCGC
AGCGGTCGGGCTGAACGGGGGGTTCGTGCACACAGCCCAGCTTGGAGCGAACGACCTACACCGAACTGAG
ATACCTACAGCGTGAGCTATGAGAAAGCGCCACGCTTCCCGAAGGGAGAAAGGCGGACAGGTATCCGGTA
AGCGGCAGGGTCGGAACAGGAGAGCGCACGAGGGAGCTTCCAGGGGGAAACGCCTGGTATCTTTATAGTC
CTGTCGGGTTTCGCCACCTCTGACTTGAGCGTCGATTTTTGTGATGCTCGTCAGGGGGGCGGAGCCTATG
GAAAAACGCCAGCAACGCGGCCTTTTTACGGTTCCTGGCCTTTTGCTGGCCTTTTGCTCACATGTTCTTT
CCTGCGTTATCCCCTGATTCTGTGGATAACCGTATTACCGCCTTTGAGTGAGCTGATACCGCTCGCCGCA
GCCGAACGACCGAGCGCAGCGAGTCAGTGAGCGAGGAAGCGGAAG
