>Addgene plasmid #84432 | TOPO-BC38 | depositor partial sequence | sequence record 161038 | Primer and barcode sequence
GTAAGCAGTGGGTTCTCTAGTACAATAGATCGGAAGAGCGGTTC
