>Addgene plasmid #84432 | TOPO-BC38 | addgene partial sequence | sequence record 163389 | F1ori-R 5'-AGGGAAGAAAGCGAAAGGAG-3'
GC
[67 nt withheld, positions 3-69]
CCATTCGCCATTCAGGCTGCGCAACTGTTGGGAAGGGCGATCGGTGCGGGCCTCTTCGCTATTACGCCAG
CTGGCGAAAGGGGGATGTGCTGCAAGGCGATTAAGTTGGGTAACGCCAGGGTTTTCCCAGTCACGACGTT
GTAAAACGACGGCCAGTGAATTGTAATACGACTCACTATAGGGCGAATTGGGCCCTCTAGATGCATGCTC
GAGCGGCCGCCAGTGTGATGGATATCTGCAGAATTCGCCCTTAAGCAGAAGACGGCATACGAGATCGGTC
TCGGCATTCCTGCTGAACCGCTCTTCCGATCTATTGTACTAGAGAACCCACTGCTTACAAGGGCGAATTC
CAGCACACTGGCGGCCGTTACTAGTGGATCCGAGCTCGGTACCAAGCTTGATGCATAGCTTGAGTATTCT
ATAGTGTCACCTAAATAGCTTGGCGTAATCATGGTCATAGCTGTTTCCTGTGTGAAATTGTTATCCGCTC
ACAATTCCACACAACATACGAGCCGGAAGCATAAAGTGTAAAGCCTGGGGTGCCTAATGAGTGAGCTAAC
TCACATTAATTGCGTTGCGCTCACTGCCCGCTTTCCAGTCGGGAAACCTGTCGTGCCAGCTGCATTAATG
AATCGGCCAACGCGCGGGGAGAGGCGGTTTGCGTATTGGGCGCTCTTCCGCTTCCTCGCTCACTGACTCG
CTGCGCTCGGTCGTTCGGCTGCGGCGAGCGGTATCAGCTCACTCAAAGGCGGTAATACGGTTATCCACAG
AATCAGG
